Addgene plasmid #220476: pTrcHis_VectorA_short_speGpromoter_PA1377
Purpose: heterologous expression of PA1377 under endogenous speG E. coli promoter
Depositing lab: Emily Balskus. Depositing organization: Harvard University. Publication: A metabolomics pipeline highlights microbial metabolism in bloodstream infections. Mayers JR, Varon J, Zhou RR, Daniel-Ivad M, Beaulieu C, Bholse A, Glasser NR, Lichtenauer FM, Ng J, Vera MP, Huttenhower C, Perrella MA, Clish CB, Zhao SD, Baron RM, Balskus EP. Cell. 2024 Jun 11:S0092-8674(24)00579-8. doi: 10.1016/j.cell.2024.05.035. PubMed 38885650.
Backbone
  Vector backbone: pTrcHis A
  Vector type: Bacterial Expression
Growth in bacteria
  Bacterial resistance: Ampicillin, 100 μg/mL
  Growth temperature: 37°C
  Growth strain: DH5alpha
  Copy number: High Copy
Gene/Insert
  Gene/Insert name: PA1377
  Species: P. aeruginosa
  Mutation: none
  Cloning method: Gibson Cloning
Terms and licenses: Academic/Nonprofit Terms; Industry Terms: Not Available to Industry
How to cite: pTrcHis_VectorA_short_speGpromoter_PA1377 was a gift from Emily Balskus (Addgene plasmid # 220476 ; http://n2t.net/addgene:220476 ; RRID:Addgene_220476)
