[The description below was written by a language model from this plasmid's Addgene catalogue record and pLannotate feature annotations shown in this document.]
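Description:
pTrcHis_VectorA_short_speGpromoter_PA1377 is a small (about 3.3 kb) bacterial expression plasmid built on a shortened pTrcHis A backbone and assembled by Gibson cloning. It replicates in E. coli from a high-copy ColE1/pMB1-type origin and is selected with ampicillin through a β-lactamase gene driven by its own bla promoter; a short remnant of the pBR322 bom region is also detected. No trc promoter, lacI repressor or His-tag features were annotated, which fits the "short" designation and the stated replacement of the vector's inducible promoter with a native one.

The payload is the unmutated Pseudomonas aeruginosa gene PA1377, placed under the endogenous E. coli speG promoter for heterologous expression. The automated annotation does not label either PA1377 or the speG promoter directly. Instead it identifies the E. coli ynfB coding sequence, presumably carried in along with the speG upstream region used as the promoter fragment, although the record does not say this. This is followed by an unannotated stretch of roughly 600 bp that sits where the PA1377 open reading frame would be expected. Downstream, the rrnB T1 and T2 terminators from the parent vector end transcription before the resistance cassette.

Using the native speG promoter rather than an inducible system would give expression under that gene's normal E. coli regulation. speG encodes spermidine N-acetyltransferase, so this suggests a test of whether PA1377 can substitute for or mimic that activity, though the record does not state this. The construct comes from a study of microbial metabolism in bloodstream infections.
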