Features (pLannotate 1.2.2; 7 found; start..end, strand, type, name):
    433..1021    +  rep_origin     ori: high-copy-number ColE1/pMB1/pBR322/pUC origin of replication
   1207..1226    -  misc_feature   bom (fragment): basis of mobility region from pBR322
   1386..1724    +  CDS            ynfB: YNFB_ECOLI - Experimental evidence at protein level: Swiss-Prot protein existence level 1. From Escherichia coli (strain K12).
   2355..2441    +  terminator     rrnB T1 terminator: Escherichia coli rrnB; transcription terminator T1 from the E. coli rrnB gene
   2533..2560    +  terminator     rrnB T2 terminator: transcription terminator T2 from the E. coli rrnB gene
   2579..2670    +  promoter       AmpR promoter: bla
   2671..262     +  CDS            AmpR (across the origin): β-lactamase; bla; confers resistance to ampicillin, carbenicillin, and related antibiotics
>Addgene plasmid #220476 | pTrcHis_VectorA_short_speGpromoter_PA1377 | addgene full sequence | sequence record 434031 | Addgene NGS Result
TTCCCGGCAACAATTAATAGACTGGATGGAGGCGGATAAAGTTGCAGGACCACTTCTGCGCTCGGCCCTT
CCGGCTGGCTGGTTTATTGCTGATAAATCTGGAGCCGGTGAGCGTGGGTCTCGCGGTATCATTGCAGCAC
TGGGGCCAGATGGTAAGCCCTCCCGTATCGTAGTTATCTACACGACGGGGAGTCAGGCAACTATGGATGA
ACGAAATAGACAGATCGCTGAGATAGGTGCCTCACTGATTAAGCATTGGTAACTGTCAGACCAAGTTTAC
TCATATATACTTTAGATTGATTTAAAACTTCATTTTTAATTTAAAAGGATCTAGGTGAAGATCCTTTTTG
ATAATCTCATGACCAAAATCCCTTAACGTGAGTTTTCGTTCCACTGAGCGTCAGACCCCGTAGAAAAGAT
CAAAGGATCTTCTTGAGATCCTTTTTTTCTGCGCGTAATCTGCTGCTTGCAAACAAAAAAACCACCGCTA
CCAGCGGTGGTTTGTTTGCCGGATCAAGAGCTACCAACTCTTTTTCCGAAGGTAACTGGCTTCAGCAGAG
CGCAGATACCAAATACTGTCCTTCTAGTGTAGCCGTAGTTAGGCCACCACTTCAAGAACTCTGTAGCACC
GCCTACATACCTCGCTCTGCTAATCCTGTTACCAGTGGCTGCTGCCAGTGGCGATAAGTCGTGTCTTACC
GGGTTGGACTCAAGACGATAGTTACCGGATAAGGCGCAGCGGTCGGGCTGAACGGGGGGTTCGTGCACAC
AGCCCAGCTTGGAGCGAACGACCTACACCGAACTGAGATACCTACAGCGTGAGCTATGAGAAAGCGCCAC
GCTTCCCGAAGGGAGAAAGGCGGACAGGTATCCGGTAAGCGGCAGGGTCGGAACAGGAGAGCGCACGAGG
GAGCTTCCAGGGGGAAACGCCTGGTATCTTTATAGTCCTGTCGGGTTTCGCCACCTCTGACTTGAGCGTC
GATTTTTGTGATGCTCGTCAGGGGGGCGGAGCCTATGGAAAAACGCCAGCAACGCGGCCTTTTTACGGTT
CCTGGCCTTTTGCTGGCCTTTTGCTCACATGTTCTTTCCTGCGTTATCCCCTGATTCTGTGGATAACCGT
ATTACCGCCTTTGAGTGAGCTGATACCGCTCGCCGCAGCCGAACGACCGAGCGCAGCGAGTCAGTGAGCG
AGGAAGCGGAAGAGCGCCTGATGCGGTATTTTCTCCAAAATAGTAACGTTGTTTTAATCATCTTTGTCTC
TTATTGACATCATGTATAGTTATAGGGCGACATAATATCATCAATATAAACACCCTCCTGGTACGTTTTG
CGTCCGCAGTGGATGGTGTAGAATCACCTTTAATCATTCATACAGGGAATGAATTATGAAAATCACTCTC
AGCAAACGAATCGGCCTGCTCGCTATTCTGCTGCCTTGCGCACTGGCATTGAGCACAACTGTTCATGCCG
AAACTAACAAACTGGTGATTGAGTCTGGCGACAGTGCACAAAGCCGCCAGCACGCCGCTATGGAAAAAGA
GCAATGGAATGACACGCGCAATCTGCGCCAGAAAGTGAATAAACGCACTGAAAAAGAGTGGGATAAAGCC
GACGCCGCTTTTGATAACCGCGATAAATGTGAGCAAAGCGCCAACATCAATGCCTACTGGGAGCCCAATA
CTTTGCGCTGCCTGGACCGTCGAACTGGCCGCGTTATTACCCCCTAACCTGTTATTGATTTAAGGAATGT
AAGGACACGTTATGACCGCAGAAAGCCCGACCATTCGTCTGGAACGTTATAGCGAACGTCATGTTGAAGG
TCTGACCGCACTGTATAATGATCCGGCAGTTGCACGTCAGGTTCTGCAGATGCCGTATCAGAGCGTTGAA
CAGCGTCGTAAACGTCTGCATGATAGCGCAGATGATGATCGTCTGCTGATTCTGGTTGCACTGCATCAGG
GTGATGTTATTGGTAGCGCAAGCCTGGAACAGCATCCGCGTATTCGTCGTAGCCATAGCGGTAGCATTGG
TATGGGTGTTGCAGTTGCATGGCAAGGTAAAGGTGTTGGTAGCCGTCTGCTGGGTGAACTGCTGGATATT
GCAGATAATTGGATGAATCTGCGTCGTGTTGAACTGACCGTTTATACCGATAATGCACCGGCACTGGCAC
TGTATCGTAAATTTGGTTTTGAAACCGAAGGTGAGATGCGTGATTATGCAGTTCGTGATGGTCGTTTTGT
TGATGTTTATAGCATGGCACGTCTGCGTCGCGTGGAAGGTCGTGTTGGTGAATAACTGTAGCGCCGATGG
TAGTGTGGGGTCTCCCCATGCGAGAGTAGGGAACTGCCAGGCATCAAATAAAACGAAAGGCTCAGTCGAA
AGACTGGGCCTTTCGTTTTATCTGTTGTTTGTCGGTGAACGCTCTCCTGAGTAGGACAAATCCGCCGGGA
GCGGATTTGAACGTTGCGAAGCAACGGCCCGGAGGGTGGCGGGCAGGACGCCCGCCATAAACTGCCAGGC
ATCAAATTAAGCAGAAGGCCATCCTGACGGATGGCCTTTTTGCGTTTCTACAAACTCTTTTGTTTATTTT
TCTAAATACATTCAAATATGTATCCGCTCATGAGACAATAACCCTGATAAATGCTTCAATAATATTGAAA
AAGGAAGAGTATGAGTATTCAACATTTCCGTGTCGCCCTTATTCCCTTTTTTGCGGCATTTTGCCTTCCT
GTTTTTGCTCACCCAGAAACGCTGGTGAAAGTAAAAGATGCTGAAGATCAGTTGGGTGCACGAGTGGGTT
ACATCGAACTGGATCTCAACAGCGGTAAGATCCTTGAGAGTTTTCGCCCCGAAGAACGTTTTCCAATGAT
GAGCACTTTTAAAGTTCTGCTATGTGGCGCGGTATTATCCCGTGTTGACGCCGGGCAAGAGCAACTCGGT
CGCCGCATACACTATTCTCAGAATGACTTGGTTGAGTACTCACCAGTCACAGAAAAGCATCTTACGGATG
GCATGACAGTAAGAGAATTATGCAGTGCTGCCATAACCATGAGTGATAACACTGCGGCCAACTTACTTCT
GACAACGATCGGAGGACCGAAGGAGCTAACCGCTTTTTTGCACAACATGGGGGATCATGTAACTCGCCTT
GATCGTTGGGAACCGGAGCTGAATGAAGCCATACCAAACGACGAGCGTGACACCACGATGCCTGTAGCAA
TGGCAACAACGTTGCGCAAACTATTAACTGGCGAACTACTTACTCTAGC
